Addgene plasmid #19778: FU-tet-o-hOct4
Depositing lab: Konrad Hochedlinger. Depositing organization: Massachusetts General Hospital. Publication: A high-efficiency system for the generation and study of human induced pluripotent stem cells. Maherali N, Ahfeldt T, Rigamonti A, Utikal J, Cowan C, Hochedlinger K. Cell Stem Cell. 2008 Sep 11. 3(3):340-5. 10.1016/j.stem.2008.08.003 PubMed 18786420.
Backbone
  Vector backbone: FUdeltaGW
  Backbone size w/o insert (bp): 8400
  Vector type: Mammalian Expression, Lentiviral
Growth in bacteria
  Bacterial resistance: Ampicillin, 100 μg/mL
  Growth temperature: 37°C
  Growth strain: Stbl3
  Growth instructions: Stbl3
  Copy number: High Copy
Gene/Insert
  Gene/Insert name: Oct4
  Species: H. sapiens (human)
  Insert size (bp): 1100
  Entrez Gene: POU5F1 (a.k.a. OCT3, OCT4, OCT4Borf1, OTF-3, OTF3, OTF4, Oct-3, Oct-4, Oct3/4)
  Cloning method: Restriction Enzyme; 5′ cloning site EcoRI (unknown if destroyed); 3′ cloning site EcoRI (unknown if destroyed)
  Sequencing primers: 5′ CMV-F
Terms and licenses: Academic/Nonprofit Terms; Industry Terms: Not Available to Industry
Depositor comments: From article, concerning viral infections: For a standard infection in a 35 mmdish (aprox 10^5 cells), 10 microL rtTA+5 microL factors (OCT4, SOX2, KLF4, and NANOG)+2 microL cMYC was used in an overnight infection supplemented with 6 microg/microL polybrene.
How to cite: FU-tet-o-hOct4 was a gift from Konrad Hochedlinger (Addgene plasmid # 19778 ; http://n2t.net/addgene:19778 ; RRID:Addgene_19778)
