[The description below was written by a language model from this plasmid's Addgene catalogue record and pLannotate feature annotations shown in this document.]
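Description:
FU-tet-o-hOct4 is a lentiviral transfer plasmid for doxycycline-inducible expression of human OCT4 (POU5F1) in mammalian cells, built on the FUdeltaGW backbone. It is propagated in E. coli as a high-copy plasmid using a ColE1/pUC-type origin and ampicillin resistance (AmpR with its own bla promoter). An f1 origin is also present. Outside the viral unit, the backbone carries an SV40/EM7-driven BleoR cassette with an SV40 poly(A) signal. This cassette could confer Zeocin resistance on plasmid-bearing cells, but it would not be packaged into virus.

The viral genome is transcribed from a CMV enhancer/promoter fused to a truncated HIV-1 5' LTR, an arrangement typical of Tat-independent, third-generation-style vectors. Downstream lie the Ψ packaging signal with a gag fragment, the RRE for Rev-dependent nuclear export, and the cPPT/CTS, which aids nuclear import of the reverse-transcribed genome. The expression cassette consists of a tetracycline response element with seven tetO copies joined to a minimal CMV promoter. This drives the roughly 1.1 kb human POU5F1 coding sequence, which was cloned through EcoRI sites and has no annotated tag or reporter. A WPRE follows to enhance transcript stability and expression. The unit ends in a truncated 3' LTR followed by a bGH polyadenylation signal.

Because the TRE promoter is silent on its own, target cells must also receive rtTA from a separate vector, as the depositor's comments on co-infection indicate. The construct was used together with equivalent inducible SOX2, KLF4, NANOG and cMYC viruses to reprogram human somatic cells into induced pluripotent stem cells under drug-controlled factor expression.
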