Features (pLannotate 1.2.2; 32 found; start..end, strand, type, name):
     31..83      -  misc_feature   bom (fragment): basis of mobility region from pBR322
    238..617     +  enhancer       CMV enhancer: human cytomegalovirus immediate early enhancer
    618..817     +  promoter       CMV promoter: human cytomegalovirus (CMV) immediate early promoter
    835..1015    +  LTR            5' LTR (truncated): truncated 5' long terminal repeat (LTR) from HIV-1
   1062..1187    +  misc_feature   HIV-1 Ψ: packaging signal of human immunodeficiency virus type 1
   1171..1534    +  CDS            HIV-1 gag (fragment): gag protein from human immunodeficiency virus 1; gag
   1680..1913    +  misc_feature   RRE: The Rev response element (RRE) of HIV-1 allows for Rev-dependent mRNA export from the nucleus to the cytoplasm.
   2290..2390    +  CDS            Rev (fragment): human immunodeficiency virus 1 (HIV-1) Rev protein; rev; enhances nuclear export of unspliced and incompletely spliced viral mRNAs
   2440..2557    +  misc_feature   cPPT/CTS: central polypurine tract and central termination sequence of HIV-1
   2610..2880    +  protein_bind   tetracycline response element: contains seven copies of the tetracycline operator tetO tetracycline repressor TetR
   2891..2908    +  misc_feature   MCS (fragment): pUC18/19 multiple cloning site
   2913..2950    +  promoter       minimal CMV promoter: human cytomegalovirus (CMV) immediate early promoter
   3056..4135    +  CDS            POU5F1: PO5F1_HUMAN - Also known as OCT3, OCT4, OTF3. Experimental evidence at protein level: Swiss-Prot protein existence level 1. Transcription factor that binds to the octamer motif (5'- ATTTGCAT-3'). Forms a trimeric complex with SOX2 or SOX15 on DNA and controls the expression of a number of genes involved in embryonic development such as YES1, FGF4, UTF1 and ZFP206. Critical for early embryogenesis and for embryonic stem cell pluripotency. From Homo sapiens (Human).
   4139..4163    +  misc_feature   MCS (fragment): pBluescript multiple cloning site
   4163..4751    +  misc_feature   WPRE: woodchuck hepatitis virus posttranscriptional regulatory element
   4688..5269    +  CDS            nef (fragment): NEF_HV1H2 - Experimental evidence at protein level: Swiss-Prot protein existence level 1. Extracellular Nef protein targets CD4(+) T-lymphocytes for apoptosis by interacting with CXCR4 surface receptors. From Human immunodeficiency virus type 1 group M subtype B (isolate HXB2) (HIV-1).
   5276..5456    +  LTR            5' LTR (truncated): truncated 5' long terminal repeat (LTR) from HIV-1
   5488..5712    +  polyA_signal   bGH poly(A) signal: bovine growth hormone polyadenylation signal
   5716..5737    +  promoter       SV40 promoter (fragment): SV40 enhancer and early promoter
   5758..6186    +  rep_origin     f1 ori (sequence partly withheld): f1 bacteriophage origin of replication; arrow indicates direction of (+) strand synthesis
   6200..6529    +  promoter       SV40 promoter: SV40 enhancer and early promoter
   6577..6624    +  promoter       EM7 promoter: synthetic bacterial promoter&nbsp
   6643..7017    +  CDS            BleoR: antibiotic-binding protein; Sh ble from Streptoalloteichus hindustanus; confers resistance to bleomycin, phleomycin, and Zeocin™
   7027..7152    +  CDS            ble (fragment): BLE_KLEPN - Experimental evidence at protein level: Swiss-Prot protein existence level 1. Binding protein with a strong affinity to the bleomycin family of antibiotics. Binds to CL990; an antimitotic-antibiotic compound. From Klebsiella pneumoniae.
   7147..7268    +  polyA_signal   SV40 poly(A) signal: SV40 polyadenylation signal
   7341..7357    -  protein_bind   lac operator: The lac repressor binds to the lac operator to inhibit transcription in E. coli. This inhibition can be relieved by adding lactose or isopropyl-β-D-thiogalactopyranoside (IPTG). lac repressor encoded by lacI
   7365..7395    -  promoter       lac promoter: promoter for the E. coli lac operon
   7410..7431    -  protein_bind   CAP binding site: CAP binding activates transcription in the presence of cAMP. E. coli catabolite activator protein
   7444..7536    -  CDS            lacI (fragment): lac repressor; lacI; The lac repressor binds to the lac operator to inhibit transcription in E. coli. This inhibition can be relieved by adding lactose or isopropyl-β-D-thiogalactopyranoside (IPTG).
   7719..8307    -  rep_origin     ori: high-copy-number ColE1/pMB1/pBR322/pUC origin of replication
   8478..9338    -  CDS            AmpR: β-lactamase; bla; confers resistance to ampicillin, carbenicillin, and related antibiotics
   9339..9443    -  promoter       AmpR promoter: bla
>Addgene plasmid #19778 | FU-tet-o-hOct4 | depositor full sequence | sequence record 9372 | Author sequence
GTCGACGGATCGGGAGATCTCCCGATCCCCTATGGTGCACTCTCAGTACAATCTGCTCTGATGCCGCATA
GTTAAGCCAGTATCTGCTCCCTGCTTGTGTGTTGGAGGTCGCTGAGTAGTGCGCGAGCAAAATTTAAGCT
ACAACAAGGCAAGGCTTGACCGACAATTGCATGAAGAATCTGCTTAGGGTTAGGCGTTTTGCGCTGCTTC
GCGATGTACGGGCCAGATATACGCGTTGACATTGATTATTGACTAGTTATTAATAGTAATCAATTACGGG
GTCATTAGTTCATAGCCCATATATGGAGTTCCGCGTTACATAACTTACGGTAAATGGCCCGCCTGGCTGA
CCGCCCAACGACCCCCGCCCATTGACGTCAATAATGACGTATGTTCCCATAGTAACGCCAATAGGGACTT
TCCATTGACGTCAATGGGTGGAGTATTTACGGTAAACTGCCCACTTGGCAGTACATCAAGTGTATCATAT
GCCAAGTACGCCCCCTATTGACGTCAATGACGGTAAATGGCCCGCCTGGCATTATGCCCAGTACATGACC
TTATGGGACTTTCCTACTTGGCAGTACATCTACGTATTAGTCATCGCTATTACCATGGTGATGCGGTTTT
GGCAGTACATCAATGGGCGTGGATAGCGGTTTGACTCACGGGGATTTCCAAGTCTCCACCCCATTGACGT
CAATGGGAGTTTGTTTTGGCACCAAAATCAACGGGACTTTCCAAAATGTCGTAACAACTCCGCCCCATTG
ACGCAAATGGGCGGTAGGCGTGTACGGTGGGAGGTCTATATAAGCAGCGCGTTTTGCCTGTACTGGGTCT
CTCTGGTTAGACCAGATCTGAGCCTGGGAGCTCTCTGGCTAACTAGGGAACCCACTGCTTAAGCCTCAAT
AAAGCTTGCCTTGAGTGCTTCAAGTAGTGTGTGCCCGTCTGTTGTGTGACTCTGGTAACTAGAGATCCCT
CAGACCCTTTTAGTCAGTGTGGAAAATCTCTAGCAGTGGCGCCCGAACAGGGACTTGAAAGCGAAAGGGA
AACCAGAGGAGCTCTCTCGACGCAGGACTCGGCTTGCTGAAGCGCGCACGGCAAGAGGCGAGGGGCGGCG
ACTGGTGAGTACGCCAAAAATTTTGACTAGCGGAGGCTAGAAGGAGAGAGATGGGTGCGAGAGCGTCAGT
ATTAAGCGGGGGAGAATTAGATCGCGATGGGAAAAAATTCGGTTAAGGCCAGGGGGAAAGAAAAAATATA
AATTAAAACATATAGTATGGGCAAGCAGGGAGCTAGAACGATTCGCAGTTAATCCTGGCCTGTTAGAAAC
ATCAGAAGGCTGTAGACAAATACTGGGACAGCTACAACCATCCCTTCAGACAGGATCAGAAGAACTTAGA
TCATTATATAATACAGTAGCAACCCTCTATTGTGTGCATCAAAGGATAGAGATAAAAGACACCAAGGAAG
CTTTAGACAAGATAGAGGAAGAGCAAAACAAAAGTAAGACCACCGCACAGCAAGCGGCCGCTGATCTTCA
GACCTGGAGGAGGAGATATGAGGGACAATTGGAGAAGTGAATTATATAAATATAAAGTAGTAAAAATTGA
ACCATTAGGAGTAGCACCCACCAAGGCAAAGAGAAGAGTGGTGCAGAGAGAAAAAAGAGCAGTGGGAATA
GGAGCTTTGTTCCTTGGGTTCTTGGGAGCAGCAGGAAGCACTATGGGCGCAGCGTCAATGACGCTGACGG
TACAGGCCAGACAATTATTGTCTGGTATAGTGCAGCAGCAGAACAATTTGCTGAGGGCTATTGAGGCGCA
ACAGCATCTGTTGCAACTCACAGTCTGGGGCATCAAGCAGCTCCAGGCAAGAATCCTGGCTGTGGAAAGA
TACCTAAAGGATCAACAGCTCCTGGGGATTTGGGGTTGCTCTGGAAAACTCATTTGCACCACTGCTGTGC
CTTGGAATGCTAGTTGGAGTAATAAATCTCTGGAACAGATTTGGAATCACACGACCTGGATGGAGTGGGA
CAGAGAAATTAACAATTACACAAGCTTAATACACTCCTTAATTGAAGAATCGCAAAACCAGCAAGAAAAG
AATGAACAAGAATTATTGGAATTAGATAAATGGGCAAGTTTGTGGAATTGGTTTAACATAACAAATTGGC
TGTGGTATATAAAATTATTCATAATGATAGTAGGAGGCTTGGTAGGTTTAAGAATAGTTTTTGCTGTACT
TTCTATAGTGAATAGAGTTAGGCAGGGATATTCACCATTATCGTTTCAGACCCACCTCCCAACCCCGAGG
GGACCCGACAGGCCCGAAGGAATAGAAGAAGAAGGTGGAGAGAGAGACAGAGACAGATCCATTCGATTAG
TGAACGGATCGGCACTGCGTGCGCCAATTCTGCAGACAAATGGCAGTATTCATCCACAATTTTAAAAGAA
AAGGGGGGATTGGGGGGTACAGTGCAGGGGAAAGAATAGTAGACATAATAGCAACAGACATACAAACTAA
AGAATTACAAAAACAAATTACAAAAATTCAAAATTTTCGGGTTTATTACAGGGACAGCAGAGATCCAGTT
TGGTTATCGAGTTTACCACTCCCTATCAGTGATAGAGAAAAGTGAAAGTCGAGTTTACCACTCCCTATCA
GTGATAGAGAAAAGTGAAAGTCGAGTTTACCACTCCCTATCAGTGATAGAGAAAAGTGAAAGTCGAGTTT
ACCACTCCCTATCAGTGATAGAGAAAAGTGAAAGTCGAGTTTACCACTCCCTATCAGTGATAGAGAAAAG
TGAAAGTCGAGTTTACCACTCCCTATCAGTGATAGAGAAAAGTGAAAGTCGAGTTTACCACTCCCTATCA
GTGATAGAGAAAAGTGAAAGTCGAGCTCGGTACCCGGGTCGAGTAGGCGTGTACGGTGGGAGGCCTATAT
AAGCAGAGCTCGTTTAGTGAACCGTCAGATCGCCTGGAGACGCCATCCACGCTGTTTTGACCTCCATAGA
AGACACCGGGACCGATCCAGCCTCCGCGGCCCCGAATTCGCCACCATGGCGGGACACCTGGCTTCGGATT
TCGCCTTCTCGCCCCCTCCAGGTGGTGGAGGTGATGGGCCAGGGGGGCCGGAGCCGGGCTGGGTTGATCC
TCGGACCTGGCTAAGCTTCCAAGGCCCTCCTGGAGGGCCAGGAATCGGGCCGGGGGTTGGGCCAGGCTCT
GAGGTGTGGGGGATTCCCCCATGCCCCCCGCCGTATGAGTTCTGTGGGGGGATGGCGTACTGTGGGCCCC
AGGTTGGAGTGGGGCTAGTGCCCCAAGGCGGCTTGGAGACCTCTCAGCCTGAGGGCGAAGCAGGAGTCGG
GGTGGAGAGCAACTCCGATGGGGCCTCCCCGGAGCCCTGCACCGTCACCCCTGGTGCCGTGAAGCTGGAG
AAGGAGAAGCTGGAGCAAAACCCGGAGGAGTCCCAGGACATCAAAGCTCTGCAGAAAGAACTCGAGCAAT
TTGCCAAGCTCCTGAAGCAGAAGAGGATCACCCTGGGATATACACAGGCCGATGTGGGGCTCACCCTGGG
GGTTCTATTTGGGAAGGTATTCAGCCAAACGACCATCTGCCGCTTTGAGGCTCTGCAGCTTAGCTTCAAG
AACATGTGTAAGCTGCGGCCCTTGCTGCAGAAGTGGGTGGAGGAAGCTGACAACAATGAAAATCTTCAGG
AGATATGCAAAGCAGAAACCCTCGTGCAGGCCCGAAAGAGAAAGCGAACCAGTATCGAGAACCGAGTGAG
AGGCAACCTGGAGAATTTGTTCCTGCAGTGCCCGAAACCCACACTGCAGCAGATCAGCCACATCGCCCAG
CAGCTTGGGCTCGAGAAGGATGTGGTCCGAGTGTGGTTCTGTAACCGGCGCCAGAAGGGCAAGCGATCAA
GCAGCGACTATGCACAACGAGAGGATTTTGAGGCTGCTGGGTCTCCTTTCTCAGGGGGACCAGTGTCCTT
TCCTCTGGCCCCAGGGCCCCATTTTGGTACCCCAGGCTATGGGAGCCCTCACTTCACTGCACTGTACTCC
TCGGTCCCTTTCCCTGAGGGGGAAGCCTTTCCCCCTGTCTCTGTCACCACTCTGGGCTCTCCCATGCATT
CAAACTGAGAATTCGATATCAAGCTTATCGATAATCAACCTCTGGATTACAAAATTTGTGAAAGATTGAC
TGGTATTCTTAACTATGTTGCTCCTTTTACGCTATGTGGATACGCTGCTTTAATGCCTTTGTATCATGCT
ATTGCTTCCCGTATGGCTTTCATTTTCTCCTCCTTGTATAAATCCTGGTTGCTGTCTCTTTATGAGGAGT
TGTGGCCCGTTGTCAGGCAACGTGGCGTGGTGTGCACTGTGTTTGCTGACGCAACCCCCACTGGTTGGGG
CATTGCCACCACCTGTCAGCTCCTTTCCGGGACTTTCGCTTTCCCCCTCCCTATTGCCACGGCGGAACTC
ATCGCCGCCTGCCTTGCCCGCTGCTGGACAGGGGCTCGGCTGTTGGGCACTGACAATTCCGTGGTGTTGT
CGGGGAAATCATCGTCCTTTCCTTGGCTGCTCGCCTGTGTTGCCACCTGGATTCTGCGCGGGACGTCCTT
CTGCTACGTCCCTTCGGCCCTCAATCCAGCGGACCTTCCTTCCCGCGGCCTGCTGCCGGCTCTGCGGCCT
CTTCCGCGTCTTCGCCTTCGCCCTCAGACGAGTCGGATCTCCCTTTGGGCCGCCTCCCCGCATCGATACC
GTCGACCTCGAGACCTAGAAAAACATGGAGCAATCACAAGTAGCAATACAGCAGCTACCAATGCTGATTG
TGCCTGGCTAGAAGCACAAGAGGAGGAGGAGGTGGGTTTTCCAGTCACACCTCAGGTACCTTTAAGACCA
ATGACTTACAAGGCAGCTGTAGATCTTAGCCACTTTTTAAAAGAAAAGGGGGGACTGGAAGGGCTAATTC
ACTCCCAACGAAGACAAGATATCCTTGATCTGTGGATCTACCACACACAAGGCTACTTCCCTGATTGGCA
GAACTACACACCAGGGCCAGGGATCAGATATCCACTGACCTTTGGATGGTGCTACAAGCTAGTACCAGTT
GAGCAAGAGAAGGTAGAAGAAGCCAATGAAGGAGAGAACACCCGCTTGTTACACCCTGTGAGCCTGCATG
GGATGGATGACCCGGAGAGAGAAGTATTAGAGTGGAGGTTTGACAGCCGCCTAGCATTTCATCACATGGC
CCGAGAGCTGCATCCGGACTGTACTGGGTCTCTCTGGTTAGACCAGATCTGAGCCTGGGAGCTCTCTGGC
TAACTAGGGAACCCACTGCTTAAGCCTCAATAAAGCTTGCCTTGAGTGCTTCAAGTAGTGTGTGCCCGTC
TGTTGTGTGACTCTGGTAACTAGAGATCCCTCAGACCCTTTTAGTCAGTGTGGAAAATCTCTAGCAGGGC
CCGTTTAAACCCGCTGATCAGCCTCGACTGTGCCTTCTAGTTGCCAGCCATCTGTTGTTTGCCCCTCCCC
CGTGCCTTCCTTGACCCTGGAAGGTGCCACTCCCACTGTCCTTTCCTAATAAAATGAGGAAATTGCATCG
CATTGTCTGAGTAGGTGTCATTCTATTCTGGGGGGTGGGGTGGGGCAGGACAGCAAGGGGGAGGATTGGG
AAGACAATAGCAGGCATGCTGGGGATGCGGTGGGCTCTATGGCTTCTGAGGCGGAAAGAACCAGCTGGGG
CTCTAGGGGGTATCCCC
[124 nt withheld, positions 5758-5881]
C
[91 nt withheld, positions 5883-5973]
A
[49 nt withheld, positions 5975-6023]
CCTTTGACGTTGGAGTCCACGTTCTTT
[37 nt withheld, positions 6051-6087]
ACCCTATCTCGGTCTATTCTTTTGATTTATAAGGGATTTTGCCGATTTCGGCCTATTGGTTAAAAAATGA
GCTGATTTAACAAAAATTTAACGCGAATTAATTCTGTGGAATGTGTGTCAGTTAGGGTGTGGAAAGTCCC
CAGGCTCCCCAGCAGGCAGAAGTATGCAAAGCATGCATCTCAATTAGTCAGCAACCAGGTGTGGAAAGTC
CCCAGGCTCCCCAGCAGGCAGAAGTATGCAAAGCATGCATCTCAATTAGTCAGCAACCATAGTCCCGCCC
CTAACTCCGCCCATCCCGCCCCTAACTCCGCCCAGTTCCGCCCATTCTCCGCCCCATGGCTGACTAATTT
TTTTTATTTATGCAGAGGCCGAGGCCGCCTCTGCCTCTGAGCTATTCCAGAAGTAGTGAGGAGGCTTTTT
TGGAGGCCTAGGCTTTTGCAAAAAGCTCCCGGGAGCTTGTATATCCATTTTCGGATCTGATCAGCACGTG
TTGACAATTAATCATCGGCATAGTATATCGGCATAGTATAATACGACAAGGTGAGGAACTAAACCATGGC
CAAGTTGACCAGTGCCGTTCCGGTGCTCACCGCGCGCGACGTCGCCGGAGCGGTCGAGTTCTGGACCGAC
CGGCTCGGGTTCTCCCGGGACTTCGTGGAGGACGACTTCGCCGGTGTGGTCCGGGACGACGTGACCCTGT
TCATCAGCGCGGTCCAGGACCAGGTGGTGCCGGACAACACCCTGGCCTGGGTGTGGGTGCGCGGCCTGGA
CGAGCTGTACGCCGAGTGGTCGGAGGTCGTGTCCACGAACTTCCGGGACGCCTCCGGGCCGGCCATGACC
GAGATCGGCGAGCAGCCGTGGGGGCGGGAGTTCGCCCTGCGCGACCCGGCCGGCAACTGCGTGCACTTCG
TGGCCGAGGAGCAGGACTGACACGTGCTACGAGATTTCGATTCCACCGCCGCCTTCTATGAAAGGTTGGG
CTTCGGAATCGTTTTCCGGGACGCCGGCTGGATGATCCTCCAGCGCGGGGATCTCATGCTGGAGTTCTTC
GCCCACCCCAACTTGTTTATTGCAGCTTATAATGGTTACAAATAAAGCAATAGCATCACAAATTTCACAA
ATAAAGCATTTTTTTCACTGCATTCTAGTTGTGGTTTGTCCAAACTCATCAATGTATCTTATCATGTCTG
TATACCGTCGACCTCTAGCTAGAGCTTGGCGTAATCATGGTCATAGCTGTTTCCTGTGTGAAATTGTTAT
CCGCTCACAATTCCACACAACATACGAGCCGGAAGCATAAAGTGTAAAGCCTGGGGTGCCTAATGAGTGA
GCTAACTCACATTAATTGCGTTGCGCTCACTGCCCGCTTTCCAGTCGGGAAACCTGTCGTGCCAGCTGCA
TTAATGAATCGGCCAACGCGCGGGGAGAGGCGGTTTGCGTATTGGGCGCTCTTCCGCTTCCTCGCTCACT
GACTCGCTGCGCTCGGTCGTTCGGCTGCGGCGAGCGGTATCAGCTCACTCAAAGGCGGTAATACGGTTAT
CCACAGAATCAGGGGATAACGCAGGAAAGAACATGTGAGCAAAAGGCCAGCAAAAGGCCAGGAACCGTAA
AAAGGCCGCGTTGCTGGCGTTTTTCCATAGGCTCCGCCCCCCTGACGAGCATCACAAAAATCGACGCTCA
AGTCAGAGGTGGCGAAACCCGACAGGACTATAAAGATACCAGGCGTTTCCCCCTGGAAGCTCCCTCGTGC
GCTCTCCTGTTCCGACCCTGCCGCTTACCGGATACCTGTCCGCCTTTCTCCCTTCGGGAAGCGTGGCGCT
TTCTCATAGCTCACGCTGTAGGTATCTCAGTTCGGTGTAGGTCGTTCGCTCCAAGCTGGGCTGTGTGCAC
GAACCCCCCGTTCAGCCCGACCGCTGCGCCTTATCCGGTAACTATCGTCTTGAGTCCAACCCGGTAAGAC
ACGACTTATCGCCACTGGCAGCAGCCACTGGTAACAGGATTAGCAGAGCGAGGTATGTAGGCGGTGCTAC
AGAGTTCTTGAAGTGGTGGCCTAACTACGGCTACACTAGAAGAACAGTATTTGGTATCTGCGCTCTGCTG
AAGCCAGTTACCTTCGGAAAAAGAGTTGGTAGCTCTTGATCCGGCAAACAAACCACCGCTGGTAGCGGTG
GTTTTTTTGTTTGCAAGCAGCAGATTACGCGCAGAAAAAAAGGATCTCAAGAAGATCCTTTGATCTTTTC
TACGGGGTCTGACGCTCAGTGGAACGAAAACTCACGTTAAGGGATTTTGGTCATGAGATTATCAAAAAGG
ATCTTCACCTAGATCCTTTTAAATTAAAAATGAAGTTTTAAATCAATCTAAAGTATATATGAGTAAACTT
GGTCTGACAGTTACCAATGCTTAATCAGTGAGGCACCTATCTCAGCGATCTGTCTATTTCGTTCATCCAT
AGTTGCCTGACTCCCCGTCGTGTAGATAACTACGATACGGGAGGGCTTACCATCTGGCCCCAGTGCTGCA
ATGATACCGCGAGACCCACGCTCACCGGCTCCAGATTTATCAGCAATAAACCAGCCAGCCGGAAGGGCCG
AGCGCAGAAGTGGTCCTGCAACTTTATCCGCCTCCATCCAGTCTATTAATTGTTGCCGGGAAGCTAGAGT
AAGTAGTTCGCCAGTTAATAGTTTGCGCAACGTTGTTGCCATTGCTACAGGCATCGTGGTGTCACGCTCG
TCGTTTGGTATGGCTTCATTCAGCTCCGGTTCCCAACGATCAAGGCGAGTTACATGATCCCCCATGTTGT
GCAAAAAAGCGGTTAGCTCCTTCGGTCCTCCGATCGTTGTCAGAAGTAAGTTGGCCGCAGTGTTATCACT
CATGGTTATGGCAGCACTGCATAATTCTCTTACTGTCATGCCATCCGTAAGATGCTTTTCTGTGACTGGT
GAGTACTCAACCAAGTCATTCTGAGAATAGTGTATGCGGCGACCGAGTTGCTCTTGCCCGGCGTCAATAC
GGGATAATACCGCGCCACATAGCAGAACTTTAAAAGTGCTCATCATTGGAAAACGTTCTTCGGGGCGAAA
ACTCTCAAGGATCTTACCGCTGTTGAGATCCAGTTCGATGTAACCCACTCGTGCACCCAACTGATCTTCA
GCATCTTTTACTTTCACCAGCGTTTCTGGGTGAGCAAAAACAGGAAGGCAAAATGCCGCAAAAAAGGGAA
TAAGGGCGACACGGAAATGTTGAATACTCATACTCTTCCTTTTTCAATATTATTGAAGCATTTATCAGGG
TTATTGTCTCATGAGCGGATACATATTTGAATGTATTTAGAAAAATAAACAAATAGGGGTTCCGCGCACA
TTTCCCCGAAAAGTGCCACCTGAC
