>Addgene plasmid #19778 | FU-tet-o-hOct4 | addgene partial sequence | sequence record 25707 | 19778 with CMV-F
GCGCGTNTTGNCTGTACTGGGTCTCTCTGGTTAGACCAGATCTGAGCCTGGNAGCTCTCTGGCTAACTAG
GGAACCCACTGCTTAAGCCTCAATAAAGCTTGCCTTGAGTGCTTCAAGTAGTGTGTGCCCGTCTGTTGTG
TGACTCTGGTAACTAGAGATCCCTCAGACCCTTTTAGTCAGTGTGGAAAATCTCTAGCAGTGGCGCCCGA
ACAGGGACTTGAAAGCGAAAGGGAAACCAGAGGAGCTCTCTCGACGCAGGACTCGGCTTGCTGAAGCGCG
CACGGNAAGAGGCGAGGGGCGGCGACTGGTGAGTACGCCAAAAATTTTGACTAGCGGAGGCTANAAGGAG
AGAGATGGGTGCGAGAGCGTCAGTATTAAGCGGGGGAGAATTANATCGCGATGGGAAAAAATTCGGNTAA
GGCCAGGGGGAAAGAAAAAATATAAATTAAAACATATAGTATGGNCNAGCAGGGAGCTAGAACGATTCGC
AGTTAATCCTGNCCTGTTAGAAACATCAGAAGGCTGTAGACAAATACTGNGACAGCTACNACCATCCCTT
CAGACAGGATCAGAAGAACTTAGNTCATTATNTNATACAGTAGCAACCCTCTATTGNGTGCNTCNNNNGA
TAGAGATAANANACACCNNNGNAGCTTTAGACNAGATAGANNNNGAGCAAAACAAAA
