>Addgene plasmid #19778 | FU-tet-o-hOct4 | addgene partial sequence | sequence record 25708 | 19778 with Futet-F 5'-CTCCATAGAAGACACCGGGA
AGGTGATGGGCCAGGGGGGCCGGAGCCGGGCTGGGTTGATCCTCGGACCTGGCTAAGCTTCCAAGGCCCT
CCTGGAGGGCCAGGAATCGGGCCGGGGGTTGGGCCAGGCTCTGAGGTGTGGGGGATTCCCCCATGCCCCC
CGCCGTATGAGTTCTGTGGGGGGATGGCGTACTGTGGGCCCCAGGTTGGAGTGGGGCTAGTGCCCCAAGG
CGGCTTGGAGACCTCTCAGCCTGAGGGTGAAGCAGGAGTCGGGGTGGAGAGCAACTCCGATGGGGCCTCC
CCGGAGCCCTGCACCGTCACCCCTGGTGCCGTGAAGCTGGAGAAGGAGAAGCTGGAGCAAAACCCGGAGG
AGTCCCAGGACATCAAAGCTCTGCAGAAAGAACTCGAGCAATTTGCCAAGCTCCTGAAGCANAANANGAT
CACCCTGGGATATACACAGGCCGATGTGGGGCTCACCCTGGGGGTTCTATTTGGGAAGGNATTCAGCCAA
ACGACCATCTGCCGCTTTGAGGCTCTGCAGCTTANCTTCNAGAACATGTGTAAGCTGCGGCCCTTGCTGC
ANNANTGGGTGGAGGANGCTGACNANNTGAAAAATCTTCNNGAGANNTGCAAAGCANAAACCTC
